Addgene plasmid #111480: B5-1
Purpose: Leu-tRNA synthetase
Depositing lab: Cheemeng Tan. Depositing organization: University of California, Davis. Publication: Synthetic microbial consortia enable rapid assembly of pure translation machinery. Villarreal F, Contreras-Llano LE, Chavez M, Ding Y, Fan J, Pan T, Tan C. Nat Chem Biol. 2018 Jan;14(1):29-35. doi: 10.1038/nchembio.2514. Epub 2017 Nov 13. PubMed 29131146.
Backbone
  Vector backbone: pET15b
  Vector type: Bacterial Expression
Growth in bacteria
  Bacterial resistance: Ampicillin, 100 μg/mL
  Growth temperature: 37°C
  Growth strain: DH5alpha
  Copy number: High Copy
Gene/Insert
  Gene/Insert name: Leu-tRNA synthetase
  Mutation: I10K
  GenBank ID: WP_001340834.1
  Tag / fusion protein: 6xHis (C terminal on backbone)
  Cloning method: Gibson Cloning
Terms and licenses: Academic/Nonprofit Terms; Industry Terms: Not Available to Industry
Depositor comments: Gene comes from E.coli.
How to cite: B5-1 was a gift from Cheemeng Tan (Addgene plasmid # 111480 ; http://n2t.net/addgene:111480 ; RRID:Addgene_111480)
