[The description below was written by a language model from this plasmid's Addgene catalogue record and pLannotate feature annotations shown in this document.]
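Description:
B5-1 is a bacterial expression plasmid built on the pET15b backbone that carries the E. coli leucyl-tRNA synthetase gene, inserted by Gibson cloning. The sequenced construct is about 8.3 kb. It replicates from a pBR322/ColE1-type origin and retains the neighbouring bom and rop elements. The catalogue lists it as high copy, although rop normally moderates copy number. Selection is by ampicillin through the bla (AmpR) cassette. Several short tetracycline-resistance fragments and the tet promoter are pBR322-derived remnants of the backbone and do not constitute a functional marker.

The synthetase coding region of roughly 2.6 kb sits downstream of a T7 promoter, a lac operator and the phage T7 gene 10 ribosome binding site, and is followed by the T7 terminator. A backbone-encoded lacI gene with its own promoter supplies the repressor, so transcription is held off until IPTG is added in a host that provides T7 RNA polymerase. The automated annotation labels the open reading frame "AnapRS", an engineered enzyme evolved from E. coli LeuRS. This most likely reflects sequence similarity to the parental synthetase, since the record describes the insert as Leu-tRNA synthetase carrying an I10K substitution. The record also lists a C-terminal 6xHis tag for affinity purification, but the feature table does not annotate it separately. The short "SET1" fragment called just upstream of the terminator is probably a match to T7 gene 10-derived backbone sequence rather than a deliberate solubility tag.

The associated publication concerns the assembly of purified translation machinery from synthetic microbial consortia. This suggests the plasmid is used to overproduce and purify His-tagged LeuRS as one component of a reconstituted cell-free protein synthesis system.
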