Features (pLannotate 1.2.2; 19 found; start..end, strand, type, name):
    209..227     +  promoter       T7 promoter: promoter for bacteriophage T7 RNA polymerase
    228..252     +  protein_bind   lac operator: The lac repressor binds to the lac operator to inhibit transcription in E. coli. This inhibition can be relieved by adding lactose or isopropyl-β-D-thiogalactopyranoside (IPTG). lac repressor encoded by lacI
    267..289     +  RBS            RBS: efficient ribosome binding site from bacteriophage T7 gene 10 (Olins and Rangwala, 1989)
    303..2878    +  CDS            AnapRS: aminoacyl-tRNA synthetase specific for the fluorescent amino acid Anap (Chatterjee et al., 2013) evolved from an E. coli leucyl-tRNA synthetase
   2977..3026    +  CDS            SET1 (fragment): solubility-enhancement tag derived from T7 phage gene 10B
   3034..3081    +  terminator     T7 terminator: transcription terminator for bacteriophage T7 RNA polymerase
   3104..3208    -  CDS            TcR (fragment): tetracycline efflux protein; tet; confers resistance to tetracycline
   3256..3284    -  promoter       tet promoter: E. coli promoter for tetracycline efflux protein gene
   3397..3501    +  promoter       AmpR promoter: bla
   3502..4362    +  CDS            AmpR: β-lactamase; bla; confers resistance to ampicillin, carbenicillin, and related antibiotics
   4533..5121    +  rep_origin     ori: high-copy-number ColE1/pMB1/pBR322/pUC origin of replication
   5307..5446    -  misc_feature   bom: basis of mobility region from pBR322
   5548..5739    -  CDS            rop: Rop protein, which maintains plasmids at low copy number; rop
   5756..6136    +  CDS            YPB1_ECOLX: Protein predicted: Swiss-Prot protein existence level 4. From Escherichia coli.
   6378..7002    -  CDS            TcR (fragment): tetracycline efflux protein; tet; confers resistance to tetracycline
   7017..7038    -  protein_bind   CAP binding site: CAP binding activates transcription in the presence of cAMP. E. coli catabolite activator protein
   7051..8133    -  CDS            lacI: lac repressor; lacI; The lac repressor binds to the lac operator to inhibit transcription in E. coli. This inhibition can be relieved by adding lactose or isopropyl-β-D-thiogalactopyranoside (IPTG).
   8134..8211    -  promoter       lacI promoter: lacI
   8219..187     -  CDS            TcR (fragment) (across the origin): tetracycline efflux protein; tet; confers resistance to tetracycline
>Addgene plasmid #111480 | B5-1 | addgene full sequence | sequence record 213213 | Addgene NGS Result
CAAGGAGATGGCGCCCAACAGTCCCCCGGCCACGGGGCCTGCCACCATACCCACGCCGAAACAAGCGCTC
ATGAGCCCGAAGTGGCGAGCCCGATCTTCCCCATCGGTGATGTCGGCGATATAGGCGCCAGCAACCGCAC
CTGTGGCGCCGGTGATGCCGGCCACGATGCGTCCGGCGTAGAGGATCGAGATCTCGATCCCGCGAAATTA
ATACGACTCACTATAGGGGAATTGAGAGCGGATAACAATTCCCCTCTAGAAATAATTTTGTTTAACTTTA
AGAAGGAGATATACCATGCATCAAGAGCAATACCGCCCGGAAGAGAAAGAATCCAAAGTACAGCTTCATT
GGGATGAGAAGCGCACATTTGAAGTAACCGAAGACGAGAGCAAAGAGAAGTATTACTGCCTGTCTATGCT
TCCCTATCCTTCTGGTCGACTACACATGGGCCACGTACGTAACTACACCATCGGTGACGTGATCGCCCGC
TACCAGCGTATGCTGGGCAAAAACGTCCTGCAGCCGATCGGCTGGGACGCGTTTGGTCTGCCTGCGGAAG
GCGCGGCGGTGAAAAACAACACCGCTCCGGCACCGTGGACGTACGACAACATCGCGTATATGAAAAACCA
GCTCAAAATGCTGGGCTTTGGTTATGACTGGAGCCGCGAGCTGGCAACCTGTACGCCGGAATACTACCGT
TGGGAACAGAAATTCTTCACCGAGCTGTATAAAAAAGGCCTGGTATATAAGAAGACTTCTGCGGTCAACT
GGTGCCCGAACGACCAGACCGTACTGGCGAACGAACAAGTTATCGACGGCTGCTGCTGGCGCTGCGATAC
CAAAGTTGAACGTAAAGAGATCCCGCAGTGGTTTATCAAAATCACTGCTTACGCTGACGAGCTGCTCAAC
GATCTGGATAAACTGGATCACTGGCCAGACACCGTTAAAACCATGCAGCGTAACTGGATCGGTCGTTCCG
AAGGCGTGGAGATCACCTTCAACGTTAACGACTATGACAACACGCTGACCGTTTACACTACCCGCCCGGA
CACCTTTATGGGTTGTACCTACCTGGCGGTAGCTGCGGGTCATCCGCTGGCGCAGAAAGCGGCGGAAAAT
AATCCTGAACTGGCGGCCTTTATTGACGAATGCCGTAACACCAAAGTTGCCGAAGCTGAAATGGCGACGA
TGGAGAAAAAAGGCGTCGATACTGGCTTTAAAGCGGTTCACCCATTAACGGGCGAAGAAATTCCCGTTTG
GGCAGCAAACTTCGTATTGATGGAGTACGGCACGGGCGCAGTTATGGCGGTACCGGGGCACGACCAGCGC
GACTACGAGTTTGCCTCTAAATACGGCCTGAACATCAAACCGGTTATCCTGGCAGCTGACGGCTCTGAGC
CAGATCTTTCTCAGCAAGCCCTGACTGAAAAAGGCGTGCTGTTCAACTCTGGCGAGTTCAACGGTCTTGA
CCATGAAGCGGCCTTCAACGCCATCGCCGATAAACTGACTGCGATGGGCGTTGGCGAGCGTAAAGTGAAC
TACCGCCTGCGCGACTGGGGTGTTTCCCGTCAGCGTTACTGGGGCGCGCCGATTCCGATGGTGACGCTGG
AAGACGGTACCGTAATGCCGACCCCGGACGACCAGCTGCCGGTGATCCTGCCGGAAGATGTGGTAATGGA
CGGCATTACCAGCCCGATTAAAGCAGATCCGGAGTGGGCGAAAACTACCGTTAACGGTATGCCAGCACTG
CGTGAAACCGACACTTTCGACACCTTTATGGAGTCCTCCTGGTACTATGCGCGCTACACTTGCCCGCAGT
ACAAAGAAGGTATGCTGGATTCCGAAGCGGCTAACTACTGGCTGCCGGTGGATATCTACATTGGTGGTAT
TGAACACGCCATTATGCACCTGCTCTACTTCCGCTTCTTCCACAAACTGATGCGTGATGCAGGCATGGTG
AACTCTGACGAACCAGCGAAACAGTTGCTGTGTCAGGGTATGGTGCTGGCAGATGCCTTCTACTATGTTG
GCGAAAACGGCGAACGTAACTGGGTTTCCCCGGTTGATGCTATCGTTGAACGTGACGAGAAAGGCCGTAT
CGTGAAAGCGAAAGATGCGGCAGGCCATGAACTGGTTTATACCGGCATGAGCAAAATGTCCAAGTCGAAG
AACAACGGTATCGACCCGCAGGTGATGGTTGAACGTTACGGCGCGGACACCGTTCGTCTGTTTATGATGT
TTGCTTCTCCGGCTGATATGACTCTCGAATGGCAGGAATCCGGTGTGGAAGGGGCTAACCGCTTCCTGAA
ACGTGTCTGGAAACTGGTTTACGAGCACACAGCAAAAGGTGATGTTGCGGCACTGAACGTTGATGCGCTG
ACTGAAAATCAGAAAGCGCTGCGTCGCGATGTGCATAAAACGATCGCTAAAGTGACCGATGATATCGGCC
GTCGTCAGACCTTCAACACCGCAATTGCGGCGATTATGGAGCTGATGAACAAACTGGCGAAAGCACCAAC
CGATGGCGAGCAGGATCGCGCTCTGATGCAGGAAGCACTGCTGGCCGTTGTCCGTATGCTTAACCCGTTC
ACCCCGCACATCTGCTTCACGCTGTGGCAGGAACTGAAAGGCGAAGGCGATATCGACAACGCGCCGTGGC
CGGTTGCTGACGAAAAAGCGATGGTGGAAGACTCCACGCTGGTCGTGGTGCAGGTTAACGGTAAAGTCCG
TGCCAAAATCACCGTTCCGGTGGACGCAACGGAAGAACAGGTTCGCGAACGTGCTGGCCAGGAACATCTG
GTAGCAAAATATCTTGATGGCGTTACTGTACGTAAAGTGATTTACGTACCAGGTAAACTCCTCAATCTGG
TCGTTGGCCATCATCATCACCATCATTAAAGCGTTGTGCCTGTAGCCGACGTACTCCGCGTAACGCCAGC
TTCTATTAAAGCAGAGGCCATATGCTCGAGGATCCGGCTGCTAACAAAGCCCGAAAGGAAGCTGAGTTGG
CTGCTGCCACCGCTGAGCAATAACTAGCATAACCCCTTGGGGCCTCTAAACGGGTCTTGAGGGGTTTTTT
GCTGAAAGGAGGAACTATATCCGGATATCCCGCAAGAGGCCCGGCAGTACCGGCATAACCAAGCCTATGC
CTACAGCATCCAGGGTGACGGTGCCGAGGATGACGATGAGCGCATTGTTAGATTTCATACACGGTGCCTG
ACTGCGTTAGCAATTTAACTGTGATAAACTACCGCATTAAAGCTTATCGATGATAAGCTGTCAAACATGA
GAATTCTTGAAGACGAAAGGGCCTCGTGATACGCCTATTTTTATAGGTTAATGTCATGATAATAATGGTT
TCTTAGACGTCAGGTGGCACTTTTCGGGGAAATGTGCGCGGAACCCCTATTTGTTTATTTTTCTAAATAC
ATTCAAATATGTATCCGCTCATGAGACAATAACCCTGATAAATGCTTCAATAATATTGAAAAAGGAAGAG
TATGAGTATTCAACATTTCCGTGTCGCCCTTATTCCCTTTTTTGCGGCATTTTGCCTTCCTGTTTTTGCT
CACCCAGAAACGCTGGTGAAAGTAAAAGATGCTGAAGATCAGTTGGGTGCACGAGTGGGTTACATCGAAC
TGGATCTCAACAGCGGTAAGATCCTTGAGAGTTTTCGCCCCGAAGAACGTTTTCCAATGATGAGCACTTT
TAAAGTTCTGCTATGTGGCGCGGTATTATCCCGTGTTGACGCCGGGCAAGAGCAACTCGGTCGCCGCATA
CACTATTCTCAGAATGACTTGGTTGAGTACTCACCAGTCACAGAAAAGCATCTTACGGATGGCATGACAG
TAAGAGAATTATGCAGTGCTGCCATAACCATGAGTGATAACACTGCGGCCAACTTACTTCTGACAACGAT
CGGAGGACCGAAGGAGCTAACCGCTTTTTTGCACAACATGGGGGATCATGTAACTCGCCTTGATCGTTGG
GAACCGGAGCTGAATGAAGCCATACCAAACGACGAGCGTGACACCACGATGCCTGCAGCAATGGCAACAA
CGTTGCGCAAACTATTAACTGGCGAACTACTTACTCTAGCTTCCCGGCAACAATTAATAGACTGGATGGA
GGCGGATAAAGTTGCAGGACCACTTCTGCGCTCGGCCCTTCCGGCTGGCTGGTTTATTGCTGATAAATCT
GGAGCCGGTGAGCGTGGGTCTCGCGGTATCATTGCAGCACTGGGGCCAGATGGTAAGCCCTCCCGTATCG
TAGTTATCTACACGACGGGGAGTCAGGCAACTATGGATGAACGAAATAGACAGATCGCTGAGATAGGTGC
CTCACTGATTAAGCATTGGTAACTGTCAGACCAAGTTTACTCATATATACTTTAGATTGATTTAAAACTT
CATTTTTAATTTAAAAGGATCTAGGTGAAGATCCTTTTTGATAATCTCATGACCAAAATCCCTTAACGTG
AGTTTTCGTTCCACTGAGCGTCAGACCCCGTAGAAAAGATCAAAGGATCTTCTTGAGATCCTTTTTTTCT
GCGCGTAATCTGCTGCTTGCAAACAAAAAAACCACCGCTACCAGCGGTGGTTTGTTTGCCGGATCAAGAG
CTACCAACTCTTTTTCCGAAGGTAACTGGCTTCAGCAGAGCGCAGATACCAAATACTGTCCTTCTAGTGT
AGCCGTAGTTAGGCCACCACTTCAAGAACTCTGTAGCACCGCCTACATACCTCGCTCTGCTAATCCTGTT
ACCAGTGGCTGCTGCCAGTGGCGATAAGTCGTGTCTTACCGGGTTGGACTCAAGACGATAGTTACCGGAT
AAGGCGCAGCGGTCGGGCTGAACGGGGGGTTCGTGCACACAGCCCAGCTTGGAGCGAACGACCTACACCG
AACTGAGATACCTACAGCGTGAGCTATGAGAAAGCGCCACGCTTCCCGAAGGGAGAAAGGCGGACAGGTA
TCCGGTAAGCGGCAGGGTCGGAACAGGAGAGCGCACGAGGGAGCTTCCAGGGGGAAACGCCTGGTATCTT
TATAGTCCTGTCGGGTTTCGCCACCTCTGACTTGAGCGTCGATTTTTGTGATGCTCGTCAGGGGGGCGGA
GCCTATGGAAAAACGCCAGCAACGCGGCCTTTTTACGGTTCCTGGCCTTTTGCTGGCCTTTTGCTCACAT
GTTCTTTCCTGCGTTATCCCCTGATTCTGTGGATAACCGTATTACCGCCTTTGAGTGAGCTGATACCGCT
CGCCGCAGCCGAACGACCGAGCGCAGCGAGTCAGTGAGCGAGGAAGCGGAAGAGCGCCTGATGCGGTATT
TTCTCCTTACGCATCTGTGCGGTATTTCACACCGCAATGGTGCACTCTCAGTACAATCTGCTCTGATGCC
GCATAGTTAAGCCAGTATACACTCCGCTATCGCTACGTGACTGGGTCATGGCTGCGCCCCGACACCCGCC
AACACCCGCTGACGCGCCCTGACGGGCTTGTCTGCTCCCGGCATCCGCTTACAGACAAGCTGTGACCGTC
TCCGGGAGCTGCATGTGTCAGAGGTTTTCACCGTCATCACCGAAACGCGCGAGGCAGCTGCGGTAAAGCT
CATCAGCGTGGTCGTGAAGCGATTCACAGATGTCTGCCTGTTCATCCGCGTCCAGCTCGTTGAGTTTCTC
CAGAAGCGTTAATGTCTGGCTTCTGATAAAGCGGGCCATGTTAAGGGCGGTTTTTTCCTGTTTGGTCACT
GATGCCTCCGTGTAAGGGGGATTTCTGTTCATGGGGGTAATGATACCGATGAAACGAGAGAGGATGCTCA
CGATACGGGTTACTGATGATGAACATGCCCGGTTACTGGAACGTTGTGAGGGTAAACAACTGGCGGTATG
GATGCGGCGGGACCAGAGAAAAATCACTCAGGGTCAATGCCAGCGCTTCGTTAATACAGATGTAGGTGTT
CCACAGGGTAGCCAGCAGCATCCTGCGATGCAGATCCGGAACATAATGGTGCAGGGCGCTGACTTCCGCG
TTTCCAGACTTTACGAAACACGGAAACCGAAGACCATTCATGTTGTTGCTCAGGTCGCAGACGTTTTGCA
GCAGCAGTCGCTTCACGTTCGCTCGCGTATCGGTGATTCATTCTGCTAACCAGTAAGGCAACCCCGCCAG
CCTAGCCGGGTCCTCAACGACAGGAGCACGATCATGCGCACCCGTGGCCAGGACCCAACGCTGCCCGAGA
TGCGCCGCGTGCGGCTGCTGGAGATGGCGGACGCGATGGATATGTTCTGCCAAGGGTTGGTTTGCGCATT
CACAGTTCTCCGCAAGAATTGATTGGCTCCAATTCTTGGAGTGGTGAATCCGTTAGCGAGGTGCCGCCGG
CTTCCATTCAGGTCGAGGTGGCCCGGCTCCATGCACCGCGACGCAACGCGGGGAGGCAGACAAGGTATAG
GGCGGCGCCTACAATCCATGCCAACCCGTTCCATGTGCTCGCCGAGGCGGCATAAATCGCCGTGACGATC
AGCGGTCCAATGATCGAAGTTAGGCTGGTAAGAGCCGCGAGCGATCCTTGAAGCTGTCCCTGATGGTCGT
CATCTACCTGCCTGGACAGCATGGCCTGCAACGCGGGCATCCCGATGCCGCCGGAAGCGAGAAGAATCAT
AATGGGGAAGGCCATCCAGCCTCGCGTCGCGAACGCCAGCAAGACGTAGCCCAGCGCGTCGGCCGCCATG
CCGGCGATAATGGCCTGCTTCTCGCCGAAACGTTTGGTGGCGGGACCAGTGACGAAGGCTTGAGCGAGGG
CGTGCAAGATTCCGAATACCGCAAGCGACAGGCCGATCATCGTCGCGCTCCAGCGAAAGCGGTCCTCGCC
GAAAATGACCCAGAGCGCTGCCGGCACCTGTCCTACGAGTTGCATGATAAAGAAGACAGTCATAAGTGCG
GCGACGATAGTCATGCCCCGCGCCCACCGGAAGGAGCTGACTGGGTTGAAGGCTCTCAAGGGCATCGGTC
GAGATCCCGGTGCCTAATGAGTGAGCTAACTTACATTAATTGCGTTGCGCTCACTGCCCGCTTTCCAGTC
GGGAAACCTGTCGTGCCAGCTGCATTAATGAATCGGCCAACGCGCGGGGAGAGGCGGTTTGCGTATTGGG
CGCCAGGGTGGTTTTTCTTTTCACCAGTGAGACGGGCAACAGCTGATTGCCCTTCACCGCCTGGCCCTGA
GAGAGTTGCAGCAAGCGGTCCACGCTGGTTTGCCCCAGCAGGCGAAAATCCTGTTTGATGGTGGTTAACG
GCGGGATATAACATGAGCTGTCTTCGGTATCGTCGTATCCCACTACCGAGATATCCGCACCAACGCGCAG
CCCGGACTCGGTAATGGCGCGCATTGCGCCCAGCGCCATCTGATCGTTGGCAACCAGCATCGCAGTGGGA
ACGATGCCCTCATTCAGCATTTGCATGGTTTGTTGAAAACCGGACATGGCACTCCAGTCGCCTTCCCGTT
CCGCTATCGGCTGAATTTGATTGCGAGTGAGATATTTATGCCAGCCAGCCAGACGCAGACGCGCCGAGAC
AGAACTTAATGGGCCCGCTAACAGCGCGATTTGCTGGTGACCCAATGCGACCAGATGCTCCACGCCCAGT
CGCGTACCGTCTTCATGGGAGAAAATAATACTGTTGATGGGTGTCTGGTCAGAGACATCAAGAAATAACG
CCGGAACATTAGTGCAGGCAGCTTCCACAGCAATGGCATCCTGGTCATCCAGCGGATAGTTAATGATCAG
CCCACTGACGCGTTGCGCGAGAAGATTGTGCACCGCCGCTTTACAGGCTTCGACGCCGCTTCGTTCTACC
ATCGACACCACCACGCTGGCACCCAGTTGATCGGCGCGAGATTTAATCGCCGCGACAATTTGCGACGGCG
CGTGCAGGGCCAGACTGGAGGTGGCAACGCCAATCAGCAACGACTGTTTGCCCGCCAGTTGTTGTGCCAC
GCGGTTGGGAATGTAATTCAGCTCCGCCATCGCCGCTTCCACTTTTTCCCGCGTTTTCGCAGAAACGTGG
CTGGCCTGGTTCACCACGCGGGAAACGGTCTGATAAGAGACACCGGCATACTCTGCGACATCGTATAACG
TTACTGGTTTCACATTCACCACCCTGAATTGACTCTCTTCCGGGCGCTATCATGCCATACCGCGAAAGGT
TTTGCGCCATTCGATGGTGTCCGGGATCTCGACGCTCTCCCTTATGCGACTCCTGCATTAGGAAGCAGCC
CAGTAGTAGGTTGAGGCCGTTGAGCACCGCCGCCGCAAGGAATGGTGCATG
